Addgene plasmid #157662: pCAG-F-API5
Purpose: Expresses API5 in mammalian cell
Depositing lab: Byung Il Lee. Depositing organization: National Cancer Center (KR). Publication: Regulation of mRNA export through API5 and nuclear FGF2 interaction. Bong SM, Bae SH, Song B, Gwak H, Yang SW, Kim S, Nam S, Rajalingam K, Oh SJ, Kim TW, Park S, Jang H, Lee BI. Nucleic Acids Res. 2020 Jun 19;48(11):6340-6352. doi: 10.1093/nar/gkaa335. PubMed 32383752.
Backbone
  Vector backbone: pCAG-F-BS
  Backbone size w/o insert (bp): 6377
  Total vector size (bp): 7889
  Vector type: Mammalian Expression
Growth in bacteria
  Bacterial resistance: Ampicillin, 100 μg/mL
  Growth temperature: 37°C
  Growth strain: DH5alpha
  Copy number: Unknown
Gene/Insert
  Gene/Insert name: Apoptosis inhibitor 5 (alt name: API5)
  Species: H. sapiens (human)
  Insert size (bp): 1512
  GenBank ID: NM_001142930
  Entrez Gene: API5 (a.k.a. AAC-11, AAC11)
  Tag / fusion protein: FLAG tag (N terminal on backbone)
  Cloning method: Restriction Enzyme; 5′ cloning site XmaI (unknown if destroyed); 3′ cloning site NotI (unknown if destroyed)
  Sequencing primers: 5′ -; 3′ -
Terms and licenses: Academic/Nonprofit Terms; Industry Terms: Not Available to Industry
How to cite: pCAG-F-API5 was a gift from Byung Il Lee (Addgene plasmid # 157662 ; http://n2t.net/addgene:157662 ; RRID:Addgene_157662)
