[The description below was written by a language model from this plasmid's Addgene catalogue record and pLannotate feature annotations shown in this document.]
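Description:
pCAG-F-API5 is a mammalian expression plasmid built on the pCAG-F-BS backbone that carries the human apoptosis inhibitor 5 coding sequence (API5, also known as AAC-11), a 1,512 bp insert cloned between XmaI and NotI sites. It is propagated in E. coli through a high-copy ColE1/pUC-type origin and selected with ampicillin via the β-lactamase gene. The catalogue lists a total size of 7,889 bp, whereas the sequenced record underlying the feature table is 7,798 nt, a small discrepancy the record does not explain.

Expression is driven by the composite CAG promoter, annotated here as the CMV immediate-early enhancer, the chicken β-actin promoter and a chimeric β-actin/β-globin intron, which together give strong constitutive transcription in many mammalian cell types. Immediately upstream of API5 lies a backbone-encoded N-terminal FLAG tag (detected by the annotation software as a partial match to 3xFLAG), allowing detection or immunoprecipitation of the protein. The software matched the open reading frame to the orangutan API5 orthologue, but the catalogue identifies it as human. Downstream, an EMCV IRES links API5 to the blasticidin S deaminase gene, so both proteins are translated from one bicistronic transcript and blasticidin selection enriches for cells expressing the tagged protein. A single loxP site follows, and the transcript ends at a bGH polyadenylation signal. An SV40 origin, which permits episomal replication in cells expressing large T antigen, additional SV40 poly(A) signals and remnants of lac elements are also present. The plasmid is intended for expressing FLAG-tagged API5 in mammalian cells, and the associated publication concerns API5, its interaction with nuclear FGF2 and the regulation of mRNA export.
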