Features (pLannotate 1.2.2; 23 found; start..end, strand, type, name):
      8..868     -  CDS            AmpR: β-lactamase; bla; confers resistance to ampicillin, carbenicillin, and related antibiotics
    869..885     -  promoter       AmpR promoter (fragment): bla
   1461..1595    +  polyA_signal   SV40 poly(A) signal: SV40 polyadenylation signal
   1609..1988    +  enhancer       CMV enhancer: human cytomegalovirus immediate early enhancer
   1990..2265    +  promoter       chicken β-actin promoter: No description available
   2266..3282    +  intron         chimeric intron: chimera between introns from chicken β-actin and rabbit β-globin
   3346..3374    +  CDS            3xFLAG (fragment): three tandem FLAG® epitope tags
   3382..4893    +  CDS            API5: API5_PONAB - Experimental evidence at transcript level: Swiss-Prot protein existence level 2. Antiapoptotic factor that may have a role in protein assembly. Negatively regulates ACIN1. By binding to ACIN1, it suppresses ACIN1 cleavage from CASP3 and ACIN1-mediated DNA fragmentation. Also known to efficiently suppress E2F1-induced apoptosis (By similarity). From Pongo abelii (Sumatran orangutan) (Pongo pygmaeus abelii).
   5031..5493    +  misc_feature   IRES: internal ribosome entry site (IRES) of the encephalomyocarditis virus (EMCV)
   5495..5893    +  CDS            BSD: blasticidin S deaminase; Aspergillus terreus BSD; confers resistance to blasticidin
   5913..5946    +  protein_bind   loxP: Cre-mediated recombination occurs in the 8-bp core sequence (GCATACAT). Cre recombinase
   5979..6001    +  misc_feature   MCS (fragment): pBluescript multiple cloning site
   6029..6253    +  polyA_signal   bGH poly(A) signal: bovine growth hormone polyadenylation signal
   6257..6273    +  promoter       SV40 promoter (fragment): SV40 enhancer and early promoter
   6324..6340    -  protein_bind   lac operator: The lac repressor binds to the lac operator to inhibit transcription in E. coli. This inhibition can be relieved by adding lactose or isopropyl-β-D-thiogalactopyranoside (IPTG). lac repressor encoded by lacI
   6348..6378    -  promoter       lac promoter: promoter for the E. coli lac operon
   6393..6414    -  protein_bind   CAP binding site: CAP binding activates transcription in the presence of cAMP. E. coli catabolite activator protein
   6427..6466    -  CDS            lacI (fragment): lac repressor; lacI; The lac repressor binds to the lac operator to inhibit transcription in E. coli. This inhibition can be relieved by adding lactose or isopropyl-β-D-thiogalactopyranoside (IPTG).
   6473..6495    +  promoter       SV40 promoter (fragment): SV40 enhancer and early promoter
   6519..6654    +  rep_origin     SV40 ori: SV40 origin of replication
   6674..6808    +  polyA_signal   SV40 poly(A) signal: SV40 polyadenylation signal
   6810..6864    -  CDS            lacI (fragment): lac repressor; lacI; The lac repressor binds to the lac operator to inhibit transcription in E. coli. This inhibition can be relieved by adding lactose or isopropyl-β-D-thiogalactopyranoside (IPTG).
   7047..7635    -  rep_origin     ori: high-copy-number ColE1/pMB1/pBR322/pUC origin of replication
>Addgene plasmid #157662 | pCAG-F-API5 | addgene full sequence | sequence record 309044 | Addgene NGS Result
CTGACAGTTACCAATGCTTAATCAGTGAGGCACCTATCTCAGCGATCTGTCTATTTCGTTCATCCATAGT
TGCCTGACTCCCCGTCGTGTAGATAACTACGATACGGGAGGGCTTACCATCTGGCCCCAGTGCTGCAATG
ATACCGCGAGACCCACGCTCACCGGCTCCAGATTTATCAGCAATAAACCAGCCAGCCGGAAGGGCCGAGC
GCAGAAGTGGTCCTGCAACTTTATCCGCCTCCATCCAGTCTATTAATTGTTGCCGGGAAGCTAGAGTAAG
TAGTTCGCCAGTTAATAGTTTGCGCAACGTTGTTGCCATTGCTACAGGCATCGTGGTGTCACGCTCGTCG
TTTGGTATGGCTTCATTCAGCTCCGGTTCCCAACGATCAAGGCGAGTTACATGATCCCCCATGTTGTGCA
AAAAAGCGGTTAGCTCCTTCGGTCCTCCGATCGTTGTCAGAAGTAAGTTGGCCGCAGTGTTATCACTCAT
GGTTATGGCAGCACTGCATAATTCTCTTACTGTCATGCCATCCGTAAGATGCTTTTCTGTGACTGGTGAG
TACTCAACCAAGTCATTCTGAGAATAGTGTATGCGGCGACCGAGTTGCTCTTGCCCGGCGTCAATACGGG
ATAATACCGCGCCACATAGCAGAACTTTAAAAGTGCTCATCATTGGAAAACGTTCTTCGGGGCGAAAACT
CTCAAGGATCTTACCGCTGTTGAGATCCAGTTCGATGTAACCCACTCGTGCACCCAACTGATCTTCAGCA
TCTTTTACTTTCACCAGCGTTTCTGGGTGAGCAAAAACAGGAAGGCAAAATGCCGCAAAAAAGGGAATAA
GGGCGACACGGAAATGTTGAATACTCATACTCTTCCTTTTTCAATGACCGCTTTGGAAAAACAAAGACTG
TATTTCCTGGAAATTAATGTTTATTCAATAAACTGTGTATTCAGCTATATTCACATAGTGGTGAGGCTGA
AATGAGGCGGGAAGAGGCGGTTGGGGCTTAATTATATCAATTTGGGTGGCCCCACAGCGCCTCCAAGGCG
CCAGTCCTGTTTTGACAAGTTGCCTCTGGAAGCCTCTCTTCTTTTTCTCCAGAGTAAGCGGAGGCCAGGG
GCCCCCGGCCTCTGCTTAATACTAAAAAAAACAGCTGTTGTCATAGTAATGATTGGGTGGAAACATTCCA
GGCCTGGGTGGAGAGGCTTTTTGCTTCCTCTTGCAAAACCACACTGACATTCCAGGCCTGGGTGGAGAGG
CTTTTTGCTTCCTCTTGCAAAACCACACTGCCCTCTGGAGGGCAGTTGCCTAGCAACTAATTAAAAGAGG
ATGTCGCACGGCCAGCTGCGGTCAGTTAGTCACTTCCTGCTTAACTGACTTGACATTTTCTATTTTAAGA
GTCGGGAGGAAAATTACTGTGTTGGAGGCCCTCCGCCATCTTCTGAAGCTGAATCGAATTAACTTGTTTA
TTGCAGCTTATAATGGTTACAAATAAAGCAATAGCATCACAAATTTCACAAATAAAGCATTTTTTTCACT
GCATTCTAGTTGTGGTTTGTCCAAACTCATCAATGTATCTTATCATGTCTGGATCTGATATCATCGTCGA
CATTGATTATTGACTAGTTATTAATAGTAATCAATTACGGGGTCATTAGTTCATAGCCCATATATGGAGT
TCCGCGTTACATAACTTACGGTAAATGGCCCGCCTGGCTGACCGCCCAACGACCCCCGCCCATTGACGTC
AATAATGACGTATGTTCCCATAGTAACGCCAATAGGGACTTTCCATTGACGTCAATGGGTGGAGTATTTA
CGGTAAACTGCCCACTTGGCAGTACATCAAGTGTATCATATGCCAAGTACGCCCCCTATTGACGTCAATG
ACGGTAAATGGCCCGCCTGGCATTATGCCCAGTACATGACCTTATGGGACTTTCCTACTTGGCAGTACAT
CTACGTATTAGTCATCGCTATTACCATGGTCGAGGTGAGCCCCACGTTCTGCTTCACTCTCCCCATCTCC
CCCCCCTCCCCACCCCCAATTTTGTATTTATTTATTTTTTAATTATTTTGTGCAGCGATGGGGGCGGGGG
GGGGGGGGGCGCGCGCCAGGCGGGGCGGGGCGGGGCGAGGGGCGGGGCGGGGCGAGGCGGAGAGGTGCGG
CGGCAGCCAATCAGAGCGGCGCGCTCCGAAAGTTTCCTTTTATGGCGAGGCGGCGGCGGCGGCGGCCCTA
TAAAAAGCGAAGCGCGCGGCGGGCGGGAGTCGCTGCGCGCTGCCTTCGCCCCGTGCCCCGCTCCGCCGCC
GCCTCGCGCCGCCCGCCCCGGCTCTGACTGACCGCGTTACTCCCACAGGTGAGCGGGCGGGACGGCCCTT
CTCCTCCGGGCTGTAATTAGCGCTTGGTTTAATGACGGCTTGTTTCTTTTCTGTGGCTGCGTGAAAGCCT
TGAGGGGCTCCGGGAGGGCCCTTTGTGCGGGGGGAGCGGCTCGGGGGGTGCGTGCGTGTGTGTGTGCGTG
GGGAGCGCCGCGTGCGGCTCCGCGCTGCCCGGCGGCTGTGAGCGCTGCGGGCGCGGCGCGGGGCTTTGTG
CGCTCCGCAGTGTGCGCGAGGGGAGCGCGGCCGGGGGCGGTGCCCCGCGGTGCGGGGGGGGCTGCGAGGG
GAACAAAGGCTGCGTGCGGGGTGTGTGCGTGGGGGGGTGAGCAGGGGGTGTGGGCGCGTCGGTCGGGCTG
CAACCCCCCCTGCACCCCCCTCCCCGAGTTGCTGAGCACGGCCCGGCTTCGGGTGCGGGGCTCCGTACGG
GGCGTGGCGCGGGGCTCGCCGTGCCGGGCGGGGGGTGGCGGCAGGTGGGGGTGCCGGGCGGGGCGGGGCC
GCCTCGGGCCGGGGAGGGCTCGGGGGAGGGGCGCGGCGGCCCCCGGAGCGCCGGCGGCTGTCGAGGCGCG
GCGAGCCGCAGCCATTGCCTTTTATGGTAATCGTGCGAGAGGGCGCAGGGACTTCCTTTGTCCCAAATCT
GTGCGGAGCCGAAATCTGGGAGGCGCCGCCGCACCCCCTCTAGCGGGCGCGGGGCGAAGCGGTGCGGCGC
CGGCAGGAAGGAAATGGGCGGGGAGGGCCTTCGTGCGTCGCCGCGCCGCCGTCCCCTTCTCCCTCTCCAG
CCTCGGGGCTGTCCGCGGGGGGACGGCTGCCTTCGGGGGGGACGGGGCAGGGCGGGGTTCGGCTTCTGGC
GTGTGACCGGCGGCTCTAGAGCCTCTGCTAACCATGTTCATGCCTTCTTCTTTTTCCTACAGCTCCTGGG
CAACGTGCTGGTTATTGTGCTGTCTCATCATTTTGGCAAAGAATTAGCCACCATGGATTACAAGGATGAC
GACGATAAGCTCGAGCCCGGGATGCCGACAGTAGAGGAGCTTTACCGCAATTATGGCATCCTGGCCGATG
CCACGGAGCAAGTGGGCCAGCATAAAGATGCCTATCAAGTGATATTGGATGGTGTGAAAGGTGGTACTAA
GGAAAAGCGATTAGCAGCTCAATTTATTCCGAAATTCTTTAAGCATTTTCCAGAATTGGCTGATTCTGCT
ATCAATGCACAGTTAGACCTCTGTGAGGATGAAGATGTATCTATTCGACGTCAAGCAATTAAAGAACTGC
CTCAATTTGCCACTGGAGAAAATCTTCCTCGAGTGGCAGATATACTAACGCAACTTTTGCAGACAGATGA
CTCTGCAGAATTTAACCTAGTGAACAATGCCCTATTAAGTATATTTAAAATGGATGCAAAAGGGACTTTA
GGTGGGTTGTTCAGCCAAATACTTCAAGGAGAGGACATTGTTAGAGAACGAGCAATTAAATTCCTTTCTA
CAAAACTTAAGACTTTACCAGATGAAGTCTTAACAAAGGAAGTGGAAGAGCTTATACTAACTGAATCCAA
AAAGGTCCTAGAAGATGTGACTGGTGAAGAATTTGTTCTATTTATGAAGATACTGTCTGGGTTAAAAAGC
TTACAGACAGTGAGTGGAAGACAGCAACTTGTAGAGTTGGTGGCTGAACAGGCCGACCTAGAACAGACCT
TCAATCCCTCGGATCCTGACTGTGTGGACAGGCTCTTACAGTGCACTCGGCAGGCAGTACCCCTCTTCTC
TAAAAATGTCCATTCCACAAGGTTTGTGACATATTTCTGTGAGCAGGTTCTCCCTAACCTCGGTACCTTG
ACTACCCCAGTGGAAGGTCTTGATATACAGTTGGAGGTATTGAAATTGTTGGCGGAGATGAGTTCATTTT
GTGGTGACATGGAAAAACTAGAAACAAATTTAAGGAAACTATTTGATAAGTTATTGGAATACATGCCCCT
CCCTCCAGAAGAGGCAGAAAATGGAGAGAATGCTGGTAATGAAGAACCCAAGCTACAGTTCAGTTATGTG
GAATGTTTGTTGTACAGTTTTCACCAGTTGGGCCGAAAACTTCCAGATTTCTTAACAGCCAAACTGAATG
CAGAAAAGCTCAAAGATTTCAAAATCAGGCTGCAGTACTTTGCACGGGGCCTGCAAGTTTATATCAGACA
ACTTCGCTTAGCTCTCCAGGGTAAAACGGGTGAGGCCTTAAAAACAGAAGAGAACAAGATTAAAGTCGTT
GCATTGAAAATAACAAACAATATCAATGTTTTAATCAAGGATCTCTTCCACATTCCTCCTTCTTATAAGA
GCACAGTAACACTATCCTGGAAACCTGTACAAAAGGTTGAGATTGGGCAAAAGAGAGCCAGTGAAGATAC
AACTTCAGGTTCACCACCCAAGAAATCTTCAGCAGGACCAAAAAGAGATGCCAGGCAGATTTATAACCCT
CCCAGTGGGAAATATAGCAGCAATTTGGGCAACTTTAATTATGAGAGGAGCCTTCAGGGGAAGTAAGCGG
CCGCGAATTCCGCCCCCCCCCCCTCTCCCTCCCCCCCCCCTAACGTTACTGGCCGAAGCCGCTTGGAATA
AGGCCGGTGTGCGTTTGTCTATATGTTATTTTCCACCATATTGCCGTCTTTTGGCAATGTGAGGGCCCGG
AAACCTGGCCCTGTCTTCTTGACGAGCATTCCTAGGGGTCTTTCCCCTCTCGCCAAAGGAATGCAAGGTC
TGTTGAATGTCGTGAAGGAAGCAGTTCCTCTGGAAGCTTCTTGAAGACAAACAACGTCTGTAGCGACCCT
TTGCAGGCAGCGGAACCCCCCACCTGGCGACAGGTGCCTCTGCGGCCAAAAGCCACGTGTATAAGATACA
CCTGCAAAGGCGGCACAACCCCAGTGCCACGTTGTGAGTTGGATAGTTGTGGAAAGAGTCAAATGGCTCT
CCTCAAGCGTATTCAACAAGGGGCTGAAGGATGCCCAGAAGGTACCCCATTGTATGGGATCTGATCTGGG
GCCTCGGTGCACATGCTTTACATGTGTTTAGTCGAGGTTAAAAAAACGTCTAGGCCCCCCGAACCACGGG
GACGTGGTTTTCCTTTGAAAAACACGATGATAATATGGCCAAGCCTTTGTCTCAAGAAGAATCCACCCTC
ATTGAAAGAGCAACGGCTACAATCAACAGCATCCCCATCTCTGAAGACTACAGCGTCGCCAGCGCAGCTC
TCTCTAGCGACGGCCGCATCTTCACTGGTGTCAATGTATATCATTTTACTGGGGGACCTTGTGCAGAACT
CGTGGTGCTGGGCACTGCTGCTGCTGCGGCAGCTGGCAACCTGACTTGTATCGTCGCGATCGGAAATGAG
AACAGGGGCATCTTGAGCCCCTGCGGACGGTGCCGACAGGTGCTTCTCGATCTGCATCCTGGGATCAAAG
CCATAGTGAAGGACAGTGATGGACAGCCGACGGCAGTTGGGATTCGTGAATTGCTGCCCTCTGGTTATGT
GTGGGAGGGCTAAGAATTCGTCGAGGGACCTAATAACTTCGTATAGCATACATTATACGAAGTTATACAT
GTTTAAGGGTTCCGGTTCCACTAGGTACAATTCGATATCAAGCTTATCGATGATCTAGAGCTCGCTGATC
AGCCTCGACTGTGCCTTCTAGTTGCCAGCCATCTGTTGTTTGCCCCTCCCCCGTGCCTTCCTTGACCCTG
GAAGGTGCCACTCCCACTGTCCTTTCCTAATAAAATGAGGAAATTGCATCGCATTGTCTGAGTAGGTGTC
ATTCTATTCTGGGGGGTGGGGTGGGGCAGGACAGCAAGGGGGAGGATTGGGAAGACAATAGCAGGCATGC
TGGGGATGCGGTGGGCTCTATGGCTTCTGAGGCGGAAAGAACCTGCAGCCCAAGCTTGGCGTAATCATGG
TCATAGCTGTTTCCTGTGTGAAATTGTTATCCGCTCACAATTCCACACAACATACGAGCCGGAAGCATAA
AGTGTAAAGCCTGGGGTGCCTAATGAGTGAGCTAACTCACATTAATTGCGTTGCGCTCACTGCCCGCTTT
CCAGTCGGGAAACCTGTCGTGCCAGCGGATCCGCATCTCAATTAGTCAGCAACCATAGTCCCGCCCCTAA
CTCCGCCCATCCCGCCCCTAACTCCGCCCAGTTCCGCCCATTCTCCGCCCCATGGCTGACTAATTTTTTT
TATTTATGCAGAGGCCGAGGCCGCCTCGGCCTCTGAGCTATTCCAGAAGTAGTGAGGAGGCTTTTTTGGA
GGCCTAGGCTTTTGCAAAAAGCTAACTTGTTTATTGCAGCTTATAATGGTTACAAATAAAGCAATAGCAT
CACAAATTTCACAAATAAAGCATTTTTTTCACTGCATTCTAGTTGTGGTTTGTCCAAACTCATCAATGTA
TCTTATCATGTCTGGATCCGCTGCATTAATGAATCGGCCAACGCGCGGGGAGAGGCGGTTTGCGTATTGG
GCGCTCTTCCGCTTCCTCGCTCACTGACTCGCTGCGCTCGGTCGTTCGGCTGCGGCGAGCGGTATCAGCT
CACTCAAAGGCGGTAATACGGTTATCCACAGAATCAGGGGATAACGCAGGAAAGAACATGTGAGCAAAAG
GCCAGCAAAAGGCCAGGAACCGTAAAAAGGCCGCGTTGCTGGCGTTTTTCCATAGGCTCCGCCCCCCTGA
CGAGCATCACAAAAATCGACGCTCAAGTCAGAGGTGGCGAAACCCGACAGGACTATAAAGATACCAGGCG
TTTCCCCCTGGAAGCTCCCTCGTGCGCTCTCCTGTTCCGACCCTGCCGCTTACCGGATACCTGTCCGCCT
TTCTCCCTTCGGGAAGCGTGGCGCTTTCTCATAGCTCACGCTGTAGGTATCTCAGTTCGGTGTAGGTCGT
TCGCTCCAAGCTGGGCTGTGTGCACGAACCCCCCGTTCAGCCCGACCGCTGCGCCTTATCCGGTAACTAT
CGTCTTGAGTCCAACCCGGTAAGACACGACTTATCGCCACTGGCAGCAGCCACTGGTAACAGGATTAGCA
GAGCGAGGTATGTAGGCGGTGCTACAGAGTTCTTGAAGTGGTGGCCTAACTACGGCTACACTAGAAGAAC
AGTATTTGGTATCTGCGCTCTGCTGAAGCCAGTTACCTTCGGAAAAAGAGTTGGTAGCTCTTGATCCGGC
AAACAAACCACCGCTGGTAGCGGTGGTTTTTTTGTTTGCAAGCAGCAGATTACGCGCAGAAAAAAAGGAT
CTCAAGAAGATCCTTTGATCTTTTCTACGGGGTCTGACGCTCAGTGGAACGAAAACTCACGTTAAGGGAT
TTTGGTCATGAGATTATCAAAAAGGATCTTCACCTAGATCCTTTTAAATTAAAAATGAAGTTTTAAATCA
ATCTAAAGTATATATGAGTAAACTTGGT
